>Addgene plasmid #24195 | Bcatfl | addgene partial sequence | sequence record 29930 | 24195 with CMV-F
NTGGCTTAGCGAGCTCTCTGGCTACTGAGAACCCACTGCTTACTGGCTTATCGAAATTAATACGACTCAC
TATAGGGAGACCCAAGCTTGGTACCGAGCTCGGATCCATGGCTACTCAAGCTGATTTGATGGAGTTGGAC
ATGGCCATGGAACCAGACAGAAAAGCGGCTGTTAGTCACTGGCAGCAACAGTCTTACCTGGACTCTGGAA
TCCATTCTGGTGCCACTACCACAGCTCCTTCTCTGAGTGGTAAAGGCAATCCTGAGGAAGAGGATGTGGA
TACCTCCCAAGTCCTGTATGAGTGGGAACAGGGATTTTCTCAGTCCTTCACTCAAGAACAAGTAGCTGAT
ATTGATGGACAGTATGCAATGACTCGAGCTCAGAGGGTACGAGCTGCTATGTTCCCTGAGACATTAGATG
AGGGCATGCAGATCCCATCTACACAGTTTGATGCTGCTCATCCCACTAATGTCCAGCGTTTGGCTGAACC
ATCACAGATGCTGAAACATGCAGTTGTAAACTTGATTAACTATCAAGATGATGCAGAACTTGCCACACGT
GCAATCCCTGAACTGACAAAACTGCTAAATGACGAGGACCAGGTGGTGGTTAATAAGGCTGCAGTTATGG
TCCATCAGCTTTCTAAAAAGGAAGCTTCCAGACACGCTATCATGCGTTCTCCTCAGATGGTGTCTGCTAT
TGTACGTACCATGCAGAATACAAATGATGTAGAACAGCTCGTTGTACCGCTGGGACTTGCATAACCTTTC
CATCATCGTGAGGCTACTGGCATCTTANTCTGA
