[The description below was written by a language model from this plasmid's Addgene catalogue record.]
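Description:
Bcatfl is a mammalian expression plasmid built on the pcDNA3 backbone (about 5.4 kb without insert) carrying human beta-catenin, the product of the CTNNB1 gene. The insert is roughly 3 kb and was placed into the vector by restriction cloning at a BamHI site at both ends, with both sites retained. The fragment can therefore be released again with a single enzyme, but this non-directional strategy also means orientation had to be determined after cloning. The name suggests a full-length beta-catenin, although the record does not say so explicitly, and it lists no epitope tags, fusion partners or mutations.

The plasmid is maintained in E. coli as a high-copy construct under ampicillin selection. No feature table is provided, so the regulatory elements are not itemised. However, the listed sequencing primers (CMV forward and T7) fit the standard pcDNA3 layout, in which a CMV immediate-early promoter drives strong constitutive expression in mammalian cells and a T7 promoter sits just upstream of the cloning site for in vitro transcription. pcDNA3 also normally carries a neomycin resistance cassette for G418 selection of stable mammalian lines, but this marker is not stated in the record.

Beta-catenin is an armadillo-repeat protein that links cadherins to the cytoskeleton at adherens junctions and acts as the transcriptional co-activator of canonical Wnt signalling. A construct of this kind is generally suited to transient or stable overexpression of the protein in cultured mammalian cells to study those functions. The record itself does not specify an intended application.
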