Addgene plasmid #24195: Bcatfl
Depositing lab: David Rimm. Depositing organization: Yale University.
Backbone
  Vector backbone: pcDNA3
  Backbone size w/o insert (bp): 5400
  Vector type: Mammalian Expression
Growth in bacteria
  Bacterial resistance: Ampicillin, 100 μg/mL
  Growth temperature: 37°C
  Growth strain: DH5alpha
  Copy number: High Copy
Gene/Insert
  Gene/Insert name: beta-catenin
  Species: H. sapiens (human)
  Insert size (bp): 3000
  Entrez Gene: CTNNB1 (a.k.a. CTNNB, EVR7, MRD19, NEDSDV, armadillo)
  Cloning method: Restriction Enzyme; 5′ cloning site BamHI (not destroyed); 3′ cloning site BamHI (not destroyed)
  Sequencing primers: 5′ CMV-F, T7
Terms and licenses: Academic/Nonprofit Terms; Industry Terms: Not Available to Industry
Depositor comments: Rimm Lab Plasmid #218
How to cite: Bcatfl was a gift from David Rimm (Addgene plasmid # 24195 ; http://n2t.net/addgene:24195 ; RRID:Addgene_24195)
